>Addgene plasmid #178253 | pLKO_C.Ollas.VSVg_mCherry-NLS | addgene full sequence | sequence record 353003 | Addgene NGS Result
CGACCTACACCGAACTGAGATACCTACAGCGTGAGCTATGAGAAAGCGCCACGCTTCCCGAAGGGAGAAA
GGCGGACAGGTATCCGGTAAGCGGCAGGGTCGGAACAGGAGAGCGCACGAGGGAGCTTCCAGGGGGAAAC
GCCTGGTATCTTTATAGTCCTGTCGGGTTTCGCCACCTCTGACTTGAGCGTCGATTTTTGTGATGCTCGT
CAGGGGGGCGGAGCCTATGGAAAAACGCCAGCAACGCGGCCTTTTTACGGTTCCTGGCCTTTTGCTGGCC
TTTTGCTCACATGTTCTTTCCTGCGTTATCCCCTGATTCTGTGGATAACCGTATTACCGCCTTTGAGTGA
GCTGATACCGCTCGCCGCAGCCGAACGACCGAGCGCAGCGAGTCAGTGAGCGAGGAAGCGGAAGAGCGCC
CAATACGCAAACCGCCTCTCCCCGCGCGTTGGCCGATTCATTAATGCAGCTGGCACGACAGGTTTCCCGA
CTGGAAAGCGGGCAGTGAGCGCAACGCAATTAATGTGAGTTAGCTCACTCATTAGGCACCCCAGGCTTTA
CACTTTATGCTTCCGGCTCGTATGTTGTGTGGAATTGTGAGCGGATAACAATTTCACACAGGAAACAGCT
ATGACCATGATTACGCCAAGCGCGCAATTAACCCTCACTAAAGGGAACAAAAGCTGGAGCTGCAAGCTTA
ATGTAGTCTTATGCAATACTCTTGTAGTCTTGCAACATGGTAACGATGAGTTAGCAACATGCCTTACAAG
GAGAGAAAAAGCACCGTGCATGGCGATTGGTGGAAGTAAGGTGGTACGATCGTGCCTTATTAGGAAGGCA
ACAGACGGGTCTGACATGGATTGGACGAACCACTGAATTGCCGCATTGCAGAGATATTGTATTTAAGTGC
CTAGCTCGATACATAAACGGGTCTCTCTGGTTAGACCAGATCTGAGCCTGGGAGCTCTCTGGCTAACTAG
GGAACCCACTGCTTAAGCCTCAATAAAGCTTGCCTTGAGTGCTTCAAGTAGTGTGTGCCCGTCTGTTGTG
TGACTCTGGTAACTAGAGATCCCTCAGACCCTTTTAGTCAGTGTGGAAAATCTCTAGCAGTGGCGCCCGA
ACAGGGACTTGAAAGCGAAAGGGAAACCAGAGGAGCTCTCTCGACGCAGGACTCGGCTTGCTGAAGCGCG
CACGGCAAGAGGCGAGGGGCGGCGACTGGTGAGTACGCCAAAAATTTTGACTAGCGGAGGCTAGAAGGAG
AGAGATGGGTGCGAGAGCGTCAGTATTAAGCGGGGGAGAATTAGATCGCGATGGGAAAAAATTCGGTTAA
GGCCAGGGGGAAAGAAAAAATATAAATTAAAACATATAGTATGGGCAAGCAGGGAGCTAGAACGATTCGC
AGTTAATCCTGGCCTGTTAGAAACATCAGAAGGCTGTAGACAAATACTGGGACAGCTACAACCATCCCTT
CAGACAGGATCAGAAGAACTTAGATCATTATATAATACAGTAGCAACCCTCTATTGTGTGCATCAAAGGA
TAGAGATAAAAGACACCAAGGAAGCTTTAGACAAGATAGAGGAAGAGCAAAACAAAAGTAAGACCACCGC
ACAGCAAGCGGCCGCTGATCTTCAGACCTGGAGGAGGAGATATGAGGGACAATTGGAGAAGTGAATTATA
TAAATATAAAGTAGTAAAAATTGAACCATTAGGAGTAGCACCCACCAAGGCAAAGAGAAGAGTGGTGCAG
AGAGAAAAAAGAGCAGTGGGAATAGGAGCTTTGTTCCTTGGGTTCTTGGGAGCAGCAGGAAGCACTATGG
GCGCAGCGTCAATGACGCTGACGGTACAGGCCAGACAATTATTGTCTGGTATAGTGCAGCAGCAGAACAA
TTTGCTGAGGGCTATTGAGGCGCAACAGCATCTGTTGCAACTCACAGTCTGGGGCATCAAGCAGCTCCAG
GCAAGAATCCTGGCTGTGGAAAGATACCTAAAGGATCAACAGCTCCTGGGGATTTGGGGTTGCTCTGGAA
AACTCATTTGCACCACTGCTGTGCCTTGGAATGCTAGTTGGAGTAATAAATCTCTGGAACAGATTTGGAA
TCACACGACCTGGATGGAGTGGGACAGAGAAATTAACAATTACACAAGCTTAATACACTCCTTAATTGAA
GAATCGCAAAACCAGCAAGAAAAGAATGAACAAGAATTATTGGAATTAGATAAATGGGCAAGTTTGTGGA
ATTGGTTTAACATAACAAATTGGCTGTGGTATATAAAATTATTCATAATGATAGTAGGAGGCTTGGTAGG
TTTAAGAATAGTTTTTGCTGTACTTTCTATAGTGAATAGAGTTAGGCAGGGATATTCACCATTATCGTTT
CAGACCCACCTCCCAACCCCGAGGGGACCCGACAGGCCCGAAGGAATAGAAGAAGAAGGTGGAGAGAGAG
ACAGAGACAGATCCATTCGATTAGTGAACGGATCTCGACGGTATCGATCACGAGACTAGTATCGAGCGGC
CGCCCCCTTCACCGAGGGCCTATTTCCCATGATTCCTTCATATTTGCATATACGATACAAGGCTGTTAGA
GAGATAATTGGAATTAATTTGACTGTAAACACAAAGATATTAGTACAAAATACGTGACGTAGAAAGTAAT
AATTTCTTGGGTAGTTTGCAGTTTTAAAATTATGTTTTAAAATGGACTATCATATGCTTACCGTAACTTG
AAAGTATTTCGATTTCTTGGCTTTATATATCTTGTGGAAAGGACGAAACACCGGGTCTTCGAGAAGACCT
GTTTTAGAGCTAGAAATAGCAAGTTAAAATAAGGCTAGTCCGTTATCAACTTGAAAAAGTGGCACCGAGT
CGGTGCTTTTTTTAATTCTCGACCTCGAGACAAATGGCAGTATTCATCCACAATTTTAAAAGAAAAGGGG
GGATTGGGGGGTACAGTGCAGGGGAAAGAATAGTAGACATAATAGCAACAGACATACAAACTAAAGAATT
ACAAAAACAAATTACAAAAATTCAAAATTTTCGGGTTTATTACAGGGACAGCAGAGATCCACTTTGGCCG
CGGCTCGAGGCGATAAGCTTTGCAAAGATGGATAAAGTTTTAAACAGAGAGGAATCTTTGCAGCTAATGG
ACCTTCTAGGTCTTGAAAGGAGTGGGAATTGGCTCCGGTGCCCGTCAGTGGGCAGAGCGCACATCGCCCA
CAGTCCCCGAGAAGTTGGGGGGAGGGGTCGGCAATTGAACCGGTGCCTAGAGAAGGTGGCGCGGGGTAAA
CTGGGAAAGTGATGTCGTGTACTGGCTCCGCCTTTTTCCCGAGGGTGGGGGAGAACCGTATATAAGTGCA
GTAGTCGCCGTGAACGTTCTTTTTCGCAACGGGTTTGCCGCCAGAACACAGGTAAGTGCCGTGTGTGGTT
CCCGCGGGCCTGGCCTCTTTACGGGTTATGGCCCTTGCGTGCCTTGAATTACTTCCACCTGGCTGCAGTA
CGTGATTCTTGATCCCGAGCTTCGGGTTGGAAGTGGGTGGGAGAGTTCGAGGCCTTGCGCTTAAGGAGCC
CCTTCGCCTCGTGCTTGAGTTGAGGCCTGGCCTGGGCGCTGGGGCCGCCGCGTGCGAATCTGGTGGCACC
TTCGCGCCTGTCTCGCTGCTTTCGATAAGTCTCTAGCCATTTAAAATTTTTGATGACCTGCTGCGACGCT
TTTTTTCTGGCAAGATAGTCTTGTAAATGCGGGCCAAGATCTGCACACTGGTATTTCGGTTTTTGGGGCC
GCGGGCGGCGACGGGGCCCGTGCGTCCCAGCGCACATGTTCGGCGAGGCGGGGCCTGCGAGCGCGGCCAC
CGAGAATCGGACGGGGGTAGTCTCAAGCTGGCCGGCCTGCTCTGGTGCCTGGCCTCGCGCCGCCGTGTAT
CGCCCCGCCCTGGGCGGCAAGGCTGGCCCGGTCGGCACCAGTTGCGTGAGCGGAAAGATGGCCGCTTCCC
GGCCCTGCTGCAGGGAGCTCAAAATGGAGGACGCGGCGCTCGGGAGAGCGGGCGGGTGAGTCACCCACAC
AAAGGAAAAGGGCCTTTCCGTCCTCAGCCGTCGCTTCATGTGACTCCACGGAGTACCGGGCGCCGTCCAG
GCACCTCGATTAGTTCTCGAGCTTTTGGAGTACGTCGTCTTTAGGTTGGGGGGAGGGGTTTTATGCGATG
GAGTTTCCCCACACTGAGTGGGTGGAGACTGAAGTTAGGCCAGCTTGGCACTTGATGTAATTCTCCTTGG
AATTTGCCCTTTTTGAGTTTGGATCTTGGTTCATTCTCAAGCCTCAGACAGTGGTTCAAAGTTTTTTTCT
TCCATTTCAGGTGTCGTGAGGAATTCTGCAGTCGATCGACGGTACCGCGGGCCCGGGATCCACGGTCGCC
ACCATGGGCGAGGACCAGGTGGACCCCAGGCTGATCGACGGCAAGGGAGGAGGCGGGGGAGGGAGCGGCT
TCGCCAACGAGCTGGGCCCCAGGCTGATGGGCAAGTGCGGAGGAGGCGGGGGAGGGTATACAGATATCGA
AATGAATAGACTCGGAAAGGGCATGCTGATGGTGAGCAAGGGCGAGGAGGATAACATGGCCATCATCAAG
GAGTTCATGCGCTTCAAGGTGCACATGGAGGGCTCCGTGAACGGCCACGAGTTCGAGATCGAGGGCGAGG
GCGAGGGCCGCCCCTACGAGGGCACCCAGACCGCCAAGCTGAAGGTGACCAAGGGTGGCCCCCTGCCCTT
CGCCTGGGACATCCTGTCCCCTCAGTTCATGTACGGCTCCAAGGCCTACGTGAAGCACCCCGCCGACATC
CCCGACTACTTGAAGCTGTCCTTCCCCGAGGGCTTCAAGTGGGAGCGCGTGATGAACTTCGAGGACGGCG
GCGTGGTGACCGTGACCCAGGACTCCTCCCTGCAGGACGGCGAGTTCATCTACAAGGTGAAGCTGCGCGG
CACCAACTTCCCCTCCGACGGCCCCGTAATGCAGAAGAAGACCATGGGCTGGGAGGCCTCCTCCGAGCGG
ATGTACCCCGAGGACGGCGCCCTGAAGGGCGAGATCAAGCAGAGGCTGAAGCTGAAGGACGGCGGCCACT
ACGACGCTGAGGTCAAGACCACCTACAAGGCCAAGAAGCCCGTGCAGCTGCCCGGCGCCTACAACGTCAA
CATCAAGTTGGACATCACCTCCCACAACGAGGACTACACCATCGTGGAACAGTACGAACGCGCCGAGGGC
CGCCACTCCACCGGCGGCATGGACGAGCTGTACAAGAAACGGCCAGCCGAGGATATGGAGGAAGAACAAG
CCTTTAAACGATCTCGATAAAGCGGCCGCGTCGACAATCAACCTCTGGATTACAAAATTTGTGAAAGATT
GACTGGTATTCTTAACTATGTTGCTCCTTTTACGCTATGTGGATACGCTGCTTTAATGCCTTTGTATCAT
GCTATTGCTTCCCGTATGGCTTTCATTTTCTCCTCCTTGTATAAATCCTGGTTGCTGTCTCTTTATGAGG
AGTTGTGGCCCGTTGTCAGGCAACGTGGCGTGGTGTGCACTGTGTTTGCTGACGCAACCCCCACTGGTTG
GGGCATTGCCACCACCTGTCAGCTCCTTTCCGGGACTTTCGCTTTCCCCCTCCCTATTGCCACGGCGGAA
CTCATCGCCGCCTGCCTTGCCCGCTGCTGGACAGGGGCTCGGCTGTTGGGCACTGACAATTCCGTGGTGT
TGTCGGGGAAGCTGACGTCCTTTCCATGGCTGCTCGCCTGTGTTGCCACCTGGATTCTGCGCGGGACGTC
CTTCTGCTACGTCCCTTCGGCCCTCAATCCAGCGGACCTTCCTTCCCGCGGCCTGCTGCCGGCTCTGCGG
CCTCTTCCGCATCTTCGCCTTCGCCCTCAGACGAGTCGGATCTCCCTTTGGGCCGCCTCCCCGCCTGGGT
ACCTTTAAGACCAATGACTTACAAGGCAGCTGTAGATCTTAGCCACTTTTTAAAAGAAAAGGGGGGACTG
GAAGGGCTAATTCACTCCCAACGAAGATAAGATCTGCTTTTTGCTTGTACTGGGTCTCTCTGGTTAGACC
AGATCTGAGCCTGGGAGCTCTCTGGCTAACTAGGGAACCCACTGCTTAAGCCTCAATAAAGCTTGCCTTG
AGTGCTTCAAGTAGTGTGTGCCCGTCTGTTGTGTGACTCTGGTAACTAGAGATCCCTCAGACCCTTTTAG
TCAGTGTGGAAAATCTCTAGCAGTAGTAGTTCATGTCATCTTATTATTCAGTATTTATAACTTGCAAAGA
AATGAATATCAGAGAGTGAGAGGAACTTGTTTATTGCAGCTTATAATGGTTACAAATAAAGCAATAGCAT
CACAAATTTCACAAATAAAGCATTTTTTTCACTGCATTCTAGTTGTGGTTTGTCCAAACTCATCAATGTA
TCTTATCATGTCTGGCTCTAGCTATCCCGCCCCTAACTCCGCCCATCCCGCCCCTAACTCCGCCCAGTTC
CGCCCATTCTCCGCCCCATGGCTGACTAATTTTTTTTATTTATGCAGAGGCCGAGGCCGCCTCGGCCTCT
GAGCTATTCCAGAAGTAGTGAGGAGGCTTTTTTGGAGGCCTAGGGACGTACCCAATTCGCCCTATAGTGA
GTCGTATTACGCGCGCTCACTGGCCGTCGTTTTACAACGTCGTGACTGGGAAAACCCTGGCGTTACCCAA
CTTAATCGCCTTGCAGCACATCCCCCTTTCGCCAGCTGGCGTAATAGCGAAGAGGCCCGCACCGATCGCC
CTTCCCAACAGTTGCGCAGCCTGAATGGCGAATGGG
[124 nt withheld, positions 6827-6950]
C
[91 nt withheld, positions 6952-7042]
A
[49 nt withheld, positions 7044-7092]
CCTTTGACGTTGGAGTCCACGTTCTTT
[37 nt withheld, positions 7120-7156]
ACCCTATCTCGGTCTATTCTTTTGATTTATAAGGGATTTTGCCGATTTCGGCCTATTGGTTAAAAAATGA
GCTGATTTAACAAAAATTTAACGCGAATTTTAACAAAATATTAACGCTTACAATTTAGGTGGCACTTTTC
GGGGAAATGTGCGCGGAACCCCTATTTGTTTATTTTTCTAAATACATTCAAATATGTATCCGCTCATGAG
ACAATAACCCTGATAAATGCTTCAATAATATTGAAAAAGGAAGAGTATGAGTATTCAACATTTCCGTGTC
GCCCTTATTCCCTTTTTTGCGGCATTTTGCCTTCCTGTTTTTGCTCACCCAGAAACGCTGGTGAAAGTAA
AAGATGCTGAAGATCAGTTGGGTGCACGAGTGGGTTACATCGAACTGGATCTCAACAGCGGTAAGATCCT
TGAGAGTTTTCGCCCCGAAGAACGTTTTCCAATGATGAGCACTTTTAAAGTTCTGCTATGTGGCGCGGTA
TTATCCCGTATTGACGCCGGGCAAGAGCAACTCGGTCGCCGCATACACTATTCTCAGAATGACTTGGTTG
AGTACTCACCAGTCACAGAAAAGCATCTTACGGATGGCATGACAGTAAGAGAATTATGCAGTGCTGCCAT
AACCATGAGTGATAACACTGCGGCCAACTTACTTCTGACAACGATCGGAGGACCGAAGGAGCTAACCGCT
TTTTTGCACAACATGGGGGATCATGTAACTCGCCTTGATCGTTGGGAACCGGAGCTGAATGAAGCCATAC
CAAACGACGAGCGTGACACCACGATGCCTGTAGCAATGGCAACAACGTTGCGCAAACTATTAACTGGCGA
ACTACTTACTCTAGCTTCCCGGCAACAATTAATAGACTGGATGGAGGCGGATAAAGTTGCAGGACCACTT
CTGCGCTCGGCCCTTCCGGCTGGCTGGTTTATTGCTGATAAATCTGGAGCCGGTGAGCGTGGGTCTCGCG
GTATCATTGCAGCACTGGGGCCAGATGGTAAGCCCTCCCGTATCGTAGTTATCTACACGACGGGGAGTCA
GGCAACTATGGATGAACGAAATAGACAGATCGCTGAGATAGGTGCCTCACTGATTAAGCATTGGTAACTG
TCAGACCAAGTTTACTCATATATACTTTAGATTGATTTAAAACTTCATTTTTAATTTAAAAGGATCTAGG
TGAAGATCCTTTTTGATAATCTCATGACCAAAATCCCTTAACGTGAGTTTTCGTTCCACTGAGCGTCAGA
CCCCGTAGAAAAGATCAAAGGATCTTCTTGAGATCCTTTTTTTCTGCGCGTAATCTGCTGCTTGCAAACA
AAAAAACCACCGCTACCAGCGGTGGTTTGTTTGCCGGATCAAGAGCTACCAACTCTTTTTCCGAAGGTAA
CTGGCTTCAGCAGAGCGCAGATACCAAATACTGTTCTTCTAGTGTAGCCGTAGTTAGGCCACCACTTCAA
GAACTCTGTAGCACCGCCTACATACCTCGCTCTGCTAATCCTGTTACCAGTGGCTGCTGCCAGTGGCGAT
AAGTCGTGTCTTACCGGGTTGGACTCAAGACGATAGTTACCGGATAAGGCGCAGCGGTCGGGCTGAACGG
GGGGTTCGTGCACACAGCCCAGCTTGGAGCGAA
Features (pLannotate 1.2.2; 29 found; start..end, strand, type, name):
    416..508     +  CDS            lacI (fragment): lac repressor; lacI; The lac repressor binds to the lac operator to inhibit transcription in E. coli. This inhibition can be relieved by adding lactose or isopropyl-β-D-thiogalactopyranoside (IPTG).
    521..542     +  protein_bind   CAP binding site: CAP binding activates transcription in the presence of cAMP. E. coli catabolite activator protein
    557..587     +  promoter       lac promoter: promoter for the E. coli lac operon
    595..611     +  protein_bind   lac operator: The lac repressor binds to the lac operator to inhibit transcription in E. coli. This inhibition can be relieved by adding lactose or isopropyl-β-D-thiogalactopyranoside (IPTG). lac repressor encoded by lacI
    656..674     +  promoter       T3 promoter: promoter for bacteriophage T3 RNA polymerase
    702..928     +  promoter       RSV promoter: Rous sarcoma virus enhancer/promoter
    929..1109    +  LTR            5' LTR (truncated): truncated 5' long terminal repeat (LTR) from HIV-1
   1156..1281    +  misc_feature   HIV-1 Ψ: packaging signal of human immunodeficiency virus type 1
   1265..1628    +  CDS            HIV-1 gag (fragment): gag protein from human immunodeficiency virus 1; gag
   1774..2007    +  misc_feature   RRE: The Rev response element (RRE) of HIV-1 allows for Rev-dependent mRNA export from the nucleus to the cytoplasm.
   2384..2484    +  CDS            Rev (fragment): human immunodeficiency virus 1 (HIV-1) Rev protein; rev; enhances nuclear export of unspliced and incompletely spliced viral mRNAs
   2534..2774    +  promoter       U6 promoter: RNA polymerase III promoter for human U6 snRNA
   2801..2876    +  misc_RNA       gRNA scaffold: guide RNA scaffold for the Streptococcus pyogenes CRISPR/Cas9 system
   2924..3041    +  misc_feature   cPPT/CTS: central polypurine tract and central termination sequence of HIV-1
   3108..3174    +  CDS            small t antigen (fragment): SV40 (simian virus 40) small t antigen
   3181..4359    +  promoter       EF-1α promoter: strong constitutive promoter for human elongation factor EF-1α
   4376..4401    +  misc_feature   MCS (fragment): multiple cloning site
   4579..5286    +  CDS            mCherry: mCherry is a basic (constitutively fluorescent) red fluorescent protein published in 2004, derived from Discosoma sp.. It is reported to be a very rapidly-maturing monomer with low acid sensitivity.
   5356..5944    +  misc_feature   WPRE: woodchuck hepatitis virus posttranscriptional regulatory element
   5949..6086    +  CDS            nef (fragment): NEF_HV1LA - Experimental evidence at protein level: Swiss-Prot protein existence level 1. Extracellular Nef protein targets CD4(+) T-lymphocytes for apoptosis by interacting with CXCR4 surface receptors. From Human immunodeficiency virus type 1 group M subtype B (isolate Lai) (HIV-1).
   6072..6252    +  LTR            5' LTR (truncated): truncated 5' long terminal repeat (LTR) from HIV-1
   6324..6445    +  polyA_signal   SV40 poly(A) signal: SV40 polyadenylation signal
   6485..6620    +  rep_origin     SV40 ori: SV40 origin of replication
   6641..6659    -  promoter       T7 promoter: promoter for bacteriophage T7 RNA polymerase
   6667..6822    +  CDS            lacZα (fragment): LacZα fragment of β-galactosidase; lacZ fragment
   6827..7255    +  rep_origin     f1 ori (sequence partly withheld): f1 bacteriophage origin of replication; arrow indicates direction of (+) strand synthesis
   7308..7412    +  promoter       AmpR promoter: bla
   7413..8273    +  CDS            AmpR: β-lactamase; bla; confers resistance to ampicillin, carbenicillin, and related antibiotics
   8444..233     +  rep_origin     ori (across the origin): high-copy-number ColE1/pMB1/pBR322/pUC origin of replication
