[The description below was written by a language model from this plasmid's Addgene catalogue record and pLannotate feature annotations shown in this document.]
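Description:
pLKO_C.Ollas.VSVg_mCherry-NLS is a lentiviral transfer plasmid on a pLKO backbone. It pairs an sgRNA expression cassette with a nuclear protein barcode (nPC), so that transduced cells and the guide they carry can be identified by imaging. It is maintained in E. coli through a high-copy ColE1/pUC-type origin and selected with ampicillin (AmpR/β-lactamase). An f1 origin, an SV40 origin and residual lac, T3 and T7 elements are carried over from the parental backbone. The full sequence record is about 8.8 kb.

The viral portion has the layout typical of third-generation vectors. An RSV promoter drives a truncated HIV-1 5' LTR, followed by the Ψ packaging signal with a partial gag fragment, the RRE for Rev-dependent nuclear export, and a cPPT/CTS. The cassette is closed by a truncated 3' LTR and an SV40 poly(A) signal.

Two expression units lie between the LTRs. A human U6 Pol III promoter sits upstream of the S. pyogenes Cas9 guide RNA scaffold, with a short gap between them into which an sgRNA spacer is cloned. Downstream, the EF-1α promoter drives mCherry, followed by a WPRE to enhance transcript expression. According to the catalogue fields, mCherry carries an N-terminal combination of epitope tags (C, Ollas and VSVg) and a C-terminal nuclear localization signal. These short elements are not individually annotated in the feature table, although unannotated sequence flanking the mCherry CDS could accommodate them.

The tag combination acts as an antibody-detectable barcode concentrated in the nucleus. The record describes its use for vector and cell tracking and for spatial readout of CRISPR screens in tissue. No Cas9 or mammalian drug-selection marker is annotated.
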