Addgene plasmid #178253: pLKO_C.Ollas.VSVg_mCherry-NLS
Purpose: Nuclear Protein Barcode (nPC) for vector/cell tracking. Contains U6 trRNA cassette for sgRNA cloning. Enables spatial detection of CRISPR screens.
Depositing lab: Brian Brown. Depositing organization: Icahn School of Medicine at Mount Sinai. Publication: Spatial CRISPR genomics identifies regulators of the tumor microenvironment. Dhainaut M, Rose SA, Akturk G, Wroblewska A, Nielsen SR, Park ES, Buckup M, Roudko V, Pia L, Sweeney R, Le Berichel J, Wilk CM, Bektesevic A, Lee BH, Bhardwaj N, Rahman AH, Baccarini A, Gnjatic S, Pe'er D, Merad M, Brown BD. Cell. 2022 Mar 10. pii: S0092-8674(22)00195-7. doi: 10.1016/j.cell.2022.02.015. PubMed 35290801.
Backbone
  Vector backbone: pLKO
  Backbone size w/o insert (bp): 9000
  Vector type: Lentiviral
Growth in bacteria
  Bacterial resistance: Ampicillin, 100 μg/mL
  Growth temperature: 37°C
  Growth strain: NEB Stable
  Copy number: High Copy
Gene/Insert
  Gene/Insert name: nPC Tagged mCherry-NLS
  Species: H. sapiens (human)
  Insert size (bp): 1000
  Promoter: eF1a
  Tag / fusion protein: C.Ollas.VSVg (N terminal on insert); Nuclear Localization Signal (C terminal on insert)
  Cloning method: Restriction Enzyme; 5′ cloning site unknown (unknown if destroyed)
  Sequencing primers: 5′ cctttttgagtttggatcttggttcat
Terms and licenses: Academic/Nonprofit Terms; Industry Terms: Not Available to Industry
Depositor comments: Please visit https://www.biorxiv.org/content/10.1101/2021.07.13.451021v1 for bioRxiv preprint.
How to cite: pLKO_C.Ollas.VSVg_mCherry-NLS was a gift from Brian Brown (Addgene plasmid # 178253 ; http://n2t.net/addgene:178253 ; RRID:Addgene_178253)
